Addgene plasmid #11363: pBABE puro mouse IRS-4
Depositing lab: Ronald Kahn. Depositing organization: Joslin Diabetes Center. Publication: Insulin receptor substrate 3 (IRS-3) and IRS-4 impair IRS-1- and IRS-2-mediated signaling. Tsuruzoe K, Emkey R, Kriauciunas KM, Ueki K, Kahn CR. Mol Cell Biol. 2001 Jan . 21(1):26-38. 10.1128/MCB.21.1.26-38.2001 PubMed 11113178.
Backbone
  Vector backbone: pBABE puro
  Backbone manufacturer: pBABE-puro is available at Addgene
  Backbone size w/o insert (bp): 5169
  Vector type: Mammalian Expression, Retroviral
  Selectable markers: Puromycin
Growth in bacteria
  Bacterial resistance: Ampicillin, 100 μg/mL
  Growth temperature: 37°C
  Growth strain: XL1 Blue
  Copy number: High Copy
Gene/Insert
  Gene/Insert name: IRS-4
  Species: M. musculus (mouse)
  Insert size (bp): 3700
  GenBank ID: NM_010572
  Entrez Gene: Irs4 (a.k.a. IRS-4)
  Cloning method: Restriction Enzyme; 5′ cloning site SnaBI (destroyed during cloning); 3′ cloning site SnaBI (destroyed during cloning)
  Sequencing primers: 5′ pBABE 5
Terms and licenses: Academic/Nonprofit Terms; Industry Terms: Not Available to Industry
Depositor comments: Mouse IRS-4 genomic DNA was screened from the BAC genomic DNA library (Genome Systems Inc. St. Louis, Mo.) by PCR with specific primers for mouse IRS-4 genomic DNA. The AvrII-ClaI fragment encompassing the entire exon 1 of mouse IRS-4 gene was blunt ended and ligated into the SnaBI site in pBABE-puro.
How to cite: pBABE puro mouse IRS-4 was a gift from Ronald Kahn (Addgene plasmid # 11363 ; http://n2t.net/addgene:11363 ; RRID:Addgene_11363)
