[The description below was written by a language model from this plasmid's Addgene catalogue record.]
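Description:
pBABE puro mouse IRS-4 is a retroviral mammalian expression plasmid built on the pBABE-puro backbone (about 5.2 kb without insert) and carrying the mouse insulin receptor substrate 4 gene (Irs4). It is maintained in E. coli as a high-copy plasmid under ampicillin selection, and it carries a puromycin resistance marker for selecting transduced or transfected mammalian cells. No feature table is provided, so the regulatory elements are not itemised in the record. pBABE vectors in general are Moloney murine leukaemia virus-derived. In them, the 5′ long terminal repeat drives the inserted gene, a packaging signal allows the transcript to be encapsidated when the plasmid is introduced into a packaging cell line, and an internal SV40 promoter drives the puromycin resistance gene.

The insert is roughly 3.7 kb and is genomic in origin rather than cDNA-derived. The mouse IRS-4 locus was identified by PCR screening of a BAC genomic library. An AvrII–ClaI fragment encompassing the entire exon 1 was blunt-ended and ligated into the SnaBI site of the vector, which destroyed that site at both junctions. No epitope tags or fusion partners are recorded.

The construct is suited to producing recombinant retrovirus for stable integration and expression of mouse IRS-4 in dividing mammalian cells, followed by puromycin selection. The associated study examined how IRS-3 and IRS-4 impair signalling mediated by IRS-1 and IRS-2, consistent with its use for IRS-4 overexpression in studies of insulin and related growth factor signalling.
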