>Addgene plasmid #11363 | pBABE puro mouse IRS-4 | addgene partial sequence | sequence record 18217 | 11363 with pGEX5'
TGGTACTAGAACTAGGCGGGAGGGGTCTGGGGCGGGCAGACAGGGGGAGACTGCCTCTTCTCCCCCCAAA
GCCCTCCCTTCTCGAGCCCCCCCTCCCCTCCGCTCACCTTAAAACATCGGTGCATCACCATGGCGAGTTG
CTCCTTCTCTGGCCACCAAGCGCTTAGGAGACTGAGAGCCTCAGCAGCAGCAGCAGCCTCCGCAGCTCTA
GCAGCAGTGGCGACCACCCCGCTCCTTTCCTCGGGAACCCGGACCGCACTCATTGGGACCGGGTCGTCCT
GTCCGGGA
